>Addgene plasmid #79069 | pCI-ING1a | addgene partial sequence | sequence record 150556 | EBV-rev 5'-GTGGTTTGTCCAAACTCATC-3'
CGGGTCGACTCTAGAGCGCCTGTCCACAAACTACCTGTTGTAAGCCCTCTCTTTTTTGGATTTCTCCAGG
GCTTTGTCCATGGTCTTCTCGTTCTCCCCCCGGCACTTGGGACAGTACCACTTGCCCTTGGGTTTATGAT
TGAGCCCCACGCACGAGAAGTGGAACCACTCGATGGGGCACTCGTCGTTGTCGCAGCCGATCATCTCCCC
ATAGGAGACCTGGTTGCACAGACAGTACGTGGGTTCGTTGGGGTCGATGGGGAGGTCGGCAGGGGACGCC
TCTCGCTCCGCCTTGGCCTTGGAGCGCTTCTTCTTCTTGGAGGTCTTGGCCTTCTTCTCCTTGGGTGTGC
CCGAGGCGCCGTCGTCGTGGTCGTGGTTGCTGGACGCGTTCTCACGGTTCTCGTTGTTGCGCTGCCGCCG
TGAGCGCTTGCTGTTGGGCTTGTCAGCCTGCGCTGCCGCCTCGCCTTTGGGCCTGTCCGCGCCAGCCTTG
CCGCTGTTGCCCGCTGTGTCGCCCAGCTCCTGCTGCGCCTCGAACAGCTCCACGTGGCTGTCCACCTGCC
GCGTGCGGTTCTCCACCAGCTCCACCATCTGGCTCACGATCTGGATCTTCTCGTCGCCCAGCTCCTGGCT
GCGGATCAGCGCGCGCTGCACACAGTGCAGCATCCGCCGCTTCTGCGCCCCGTCTGTCTCGCGACTGAAG
CGCTCGTAGCACTCGTCTAGCTCCTTCAGGATCTGTT
