>Addgene plasmid #79069 | pCI-ING1a | addgene partial sequence | sequence record 153169 | chim-int-F 5'-TCTTACTGACATCCACTTTGCC-3'
AGGCTAGAGTACTTAATACGACTCACTATAGGCTAGCCTCGAGAATTCTTGGCTGTGATGTCCTTCGTGG
AATGTCCTTATCATTCCCCTGCGGAACGATTGGTCGCTGAGGCGGATGAAGGCGGGCCTAGCGCAATAAC
TGGTATGGGTCTGTGTTTCCGCTGTCTTCTTTTTTCTTTTTCGGGGAGGAGCGGGGTGGAGGGTGGACGA
GTTGATTTGAACGTCTTCGGGTCGCTCGGCCTCCAGCCTTGGATTGGTTCTTCTCGCTGCTGGGGCGGGC
CGTGCTCTTCCGCCCTGCGGTGTGGTTGGTTCTCCTCCTGGCCTCCGCCCTCCAAATCGGCGATTCCCAT
AGGCGGCGGCTCTCGGGGTGCGGGGCGAGTCTCCCGCTGGCCTCCTCCCCATTGGCTGGAGGCCTGGCGG
GTGTCGCCCCGGCCCCTCTCCCCGCTCAGCCCGGCCACTTTCGGGCGCGGATTTATAGCAGTAGCAGTGA
TCCCGGGCCTGTGGGCTCGGGGCCGGGGCTGCAGTTCGGACCGCCTCCCGCGACCCGCGGGGCCGGCTCG
GAGACAGTTTCAGGCCGCATCTTTGCTGACCCGAGGGTGGGGCCGCGCGTGGCCGTGGAAACAGATCCTG
AAGGAGCTAGACGAGTGCTACGAGCGCTTCAGTCGCGAGACAGACGGGGCGCAGAAGCGGCGGATGCTGC
ACTGTGTGCAGCGCGCGCTGATCCGCAGCCAGGAGCTGGGCGACGAGAAGATCCAGATCGTGAGCCAGAT
GGTGGAGCTGGTGGAGAACCGCACGCGGCAGGTGGACAGCCACGTGGAGCTGTTC
