[The description below was written by a language model from this plasmid's Addgene catalogue record.]
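Description:
pCI-ING1a is a mammalian expression plasmid built on the commercial pCI backbone (about 4.0 kb without insert). It carries the human ING1 coding sequence for the p47ING1a isoform, an insert of roughly 1.27 kb cloned between EcoRI and XbaI sites, both of which remain intact so the insert can be excised or transferred. Expression is driven by the CMV promoter, a strong constitutive viral promoter suited to transient high-level expression in a broad range of mammalian cell types. The record lists no epitope tag, fusion partner or reporter, so the protein appears to be expressed in its native, untagged form. No mammalian selection marker is recorded either. In bacteria the plasmid is maintained at high copy number under ampicillin selection. No feature table is provided, so other backbone elements such as the replication origin, any intron and the polyadenylation signal are not itemised. A T7 primer is listed for sequencing into the 5′ end of the insert, which implies a T7 promoter site upstream of the cloning region.

ING1 (inhibitor of growth 1) encodes several isoforms generated from one locus, and p47ING1a is the longer form, distinct from the more commonly studied p33ING1b. The construct is intended for ectopic expression of this specific isoform in mammalian cells. The associated publication reports that ING1a levels rise during replicative senescence and that its expression induces a senescent phenotype. This makes the plasmid useful for gain-of-function experiments on cellular senescence, growth arrest and isoform-specific ING1 functions.
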