Addgene plasmid #79069: pCI-ING1a
Purpose: Expression of p47ING1 in mammalian cells
Depositing lab: Karl Riabowol. Depositing organization: University of Calgary. Publication: ING1a expression increases during replicative senescence and induces a senescent phenotype. Soliman MA, Berardi P, Pastyryeva S, Bonnefin P, Feng X, Colina A, Young D, Riabowol K. Aging Cell. 2008 Dec;7(6):783-94. doi: 10.1111/j.1474-9726.2008.00427.x. Epub 2008 Sep 16. PubMed 18691180.
Backbone
  Vector backbone: pCI
  Backbone manufacturer: Promega
  Backbone size w/o insert (bp): 4006
  Vector type: Mammalian Expression
Growth in bacteria
  Bacterial resistance: Ampicillin, 100 μg/mL
  Growth temperature: 37°C
  Growth strain: DH5alpha
  Copy number: High Copy
Gene/Insert
  Gene/Insert name: ING1 (p47 ING1A isoform)
  Species: H. sapiens (human)
  Insert size (bp): 1266
  GenBank ID: AF181849.1
  Entrez Gene: ING1 (a.k.a. p24ING1c, p33, p33ING1, p33ING1b, p47, p47ING1a)
  Promoter: CMV
  Cloning method: Restriction Enzyme; 5′ cloning site EcoRI (not destroyed); 3′ cloning site XbaI (not destroyed)
  Sequencing primers: 5′ T7; 3′ EBV-rev
Terms and licenses: Academic/Nonprofit Terms; Industry Terms: Not Available to Industry
How to cite: pCI-ING1a was a gift from Karl Riabowol (Addgene plasmid # 79069 ; http://n2t.net/addgene:79069 ; RRID:Addgene_79069)
